>Addgene plasmid #40543 | pEMB52/Armadillo_34_373 | depositor full sequence | sequence record 52216 | pEMB52/Armadillo_34_373 sequence 8458 bps
GGAACGGCTCCGCCCACTATTAATGAAATTAAAAATTCCAATTTTAAAAAACGCAGCAAGAGAAACATTT
GTATGAAAGAATGCGTAGAAGGAAAGAAAAATGTCGTCGACATGCTGAACAACAAGATTAATATGCCTCC
GTGTATAAAAAAAATATTGAACGATTTGAAAGAAAACAATGTACCGCGCGGCGGTATGTACAGGAAGAGG
TTTATACTAAACTGTTACATTGCAAACGTGGTTTCGTGTGCCAAGTGTGAAAACCGATGTTTAATCAAGG
CTCTGACGCATTTCTACAACCACGACTCCAAGTGTGTGGGTGAAGTCATGCATCTTTTAATCAAATCCCA
AGATGTGTATAAACCACCAAACTGCCAAAAAATGAAAACTGTCGACAAGCTCTGTCCGTTTGCTGGCAAC
TGCAAGGGTCTCAATCCTATTTGTAATTATTGAATAATAAAACAATTATAAATGCTAAATTTGTTTTTTA
TTAACGATACAAACCAAACGCAACAAGAACATTTGTAGTATTATCTATAATTGAAAACGCGTAGTTATAA
TCGCTGAGGTAATATTTAAAATCATTTTCAAATGATTCACAGTTAATTTGCGACAATATAATTTTATTTT
CACATAAACTAGACGCCTTGTCGTCTTCTTCTTCGTATTCCTTCTCTTTTTCATTTTTCTCTTCATAAAA
ATTAACATAGTTATTATCGTATCCATATATGTATCTATCGTATAGAGTAAATTTTTTGTTGTCATAAATA
TATATGTCTTTTTTAATGGGGTGTATAGTACCGCTGCGCATAGTTTTTCTGTAATTTACAACAGTGCTAT
TTTCTGGTAGTTCTTCGGAGTGTGTTGCTTTAATTATTAAATTTATATAATCAATGAATTTGGGATCGTC
GGTTTTGTACAATATGTTGCCGGCATAGTACGCAGCTTCTTCTAGTTCAATTACACCATTTTTTAGCAGC
ACCGGATTAACATAACTTTCCAAAATGTTGTACGAACCGTTAAACAAAAACAGTTCACCTCCCTTTTCTA
TACTATTGTCTGCGAGCAGTTGTTTGTTGTTAAAAATAACAGCCATTGTAATGAGACGCACAAACTAATA
TCACAAACTGGAAATGTCTATCAATATATAGTTGCTGATCAGATCCTCATTGTTTGCCTCCCTGCTGCGG
TTTTTCACCGAAGTTCATGCCAGTCCAGCGTTTTTGCAGCAGAAAAGCCGCCGACTTCGGTTTGCGGTCG
CGAGTGAAGATCCCTTTCTTGTTACCGCCAACGCGCAATATGCCTTGCGAGGTCGCAAAATCGGCGAAAT
TCCATACCTGTTCACCGACGACGGCGCTGACGCGATCAAAGACGCGGTGATACATATCCAGCCATGCACA
CTGATACTCTTCACTCCACATGTCGGTGTACATTGAGTGCAGCCCGGCTAACGTATCCACGCCGTATTCG
GTGATGATAATCGGCTGATGCAGTTTCTCCTGCCAGGCCAGAAGTTCTTTTTCCAGTACCTTCTCTGCCG
TTTCCAAATCGCCGCTTTGGACATACCATCCGTAATAACGGTTCAGGCACAGCACATCAAAGAGATCGCT
GATGGTATCGGTGTGAGCGTCGCAGAACATTACATTGACGCAGGTGATCGGACGCGTCGGGTCGAGTTTA
CGCGTTGCTTCCGCCAGTGGCGCGAAATATTCCCGTGCACCTTGCGGACGGGTATCCGGTTCGTTGGCAA
TACTCCACATCACCACGCTTGGGTGGTTTTTGTCACGCGCTATCAGCTCTTTAATCGCCTGTAAGTGCGC
TTGCTGAGTTTCCCCGTTGACTGCCTCTTCGCTGTACAGTTCTTTCGGCTTGTTGCCCGCTTCGAAACCA
ATGCCTAAAGAGAGCGAAAAGCCGACAGCAGCAGTTTCATCAATCACCACGATGCCATGTTCATCTGCCC
AGTCGAGCATCTCTTCAGCGTAAGGGTAATGCGAGGTACGGTAGGAGTTGGCCCCAATCCAGTCCATTAA
TGCGTGGTCGTGCACCATCAGCACGTTATCGAATCCTTTGCCACGTAAGTCCGCATCTTCATGACGACCA
AAGCCAGTAAAGTAGAACGGTTTGTGGTTAATCAGGAACTGTTGGCCCTTCACTGCCACTGACCGGATGC
CGACGCGAAGCGGGTAGATATCACACTCTGTCTGGCTTTTGGCTGTGACGCACAGTTCATAGAGATAACC
TTCACCCGGTTGCCAGAGGTGCGGATTCACCACTTGCAAAGTCCCGCTAGTGCCTTGTCCAGTTGCAACC
ACCTGTTGATCCGCATCACGCAGTTCAACGCTGACATCACCATTGGCCACCACCTGCCAGTCAACAGACG
CGTGGTTACAGTCTTGCGCGACATGCGTCACCACGGTGATATCGTCCACCCAGGTGTTCGGCGTGGTGTA
GAGCATTACGCTGCGATGGATTCCGGCATAGTTAAAGAAATCATGGAAGTAAGACTGCTTTTTCTTGCCG
TTTTCGTCGGTAATCACCATTCCCGGCGGGATAGTCTGCCAGTTCAGTTCGTTGTTCACACAAACGGTGA
TACGTACACTTTTCCCGGCAATAACATACGGCGTGACATCGGCTTCAAATGGCGTATAGCCGCCCTGATG
CTCCATCACTTCCTGATTATTGACCCACACTTTGCCGTAATGAGTGACCGCATCGAAACGCAGCACGATA
CGCTGGCCTGCCCAACCTTTCGGTATAAAGACTTCGCGCTGATACCAGACGTTGCCCGCATAATTACGAA
TATCTGCATCGGCGAACTGATCGTTAAAACTGCCTGGCACAGCAATTGCCCGGCTTTCTTGTAACGCGCT
TTCCCACCAACGCTGATCAATTCCACAGTTTTCGCGATCCAGACTGAATGCCCACAGGCCGTCGAGTTTT
TTGATTTCACGGGTTGGGGTTTCTACAGGACGGACCATATTTATAGGTGTAATTTATGTAGCTGTAATTT
TTACCTTATTAATATTTTTTACGCTTTGCATTCGACGACTGAACTCCCAAATATATGTTTAACTCGTCTT
GGTCGTTTGAATTTTTGTTGCTGTGTTTCCTAATATTTTCCATCACCTTAAATATGTTATTGTAATCCTC
AATGTTGAACTTGCAATTGGACACGGCATAGTTTTCCATAGTCGTGTAAAACATGGTATTGGCTGCATTG
TAATACATCCGACTGAGCGGGTACGGATCTATGTGTTTGAGCAGCCTGTTCAAAAACTCTGCATCGTCGC
AAAACGGAATTTCGTCGACAGATCTGATCATGGAGATAATTAAAATGATAACCATCTCGCAAATAAATAA
GTATTTTACTGTTTTCGTAACAGTTTTGTAATAAAAAAACCTATAAATATAGGATCTATGCACCACCATC
ACCACCATCACCACTTGGTGCCCCGCGGATCCGGCGATCTGTTAGTTAACCCTGACCAGCCGCGTCTGAC
TATCCCAATCAGCCAGATTGCACCGGACCTGATCCTGGCTGATCTGCCGCGTAACATAATGCTTAACAAC
GATGAACTTGAATTTGAACAGGCACCTGAGTTTCTGCTCGGTGACGGCTCGTTTGGTTCCGTGTACCGTG
CAGCCTATGAGGGCGAAGAAGTAGCTGTGAAAATCTTTAACAAACACACTAGCCTCCGTCTGCTGCGTCA
GGAGCTGGTTGTCCTGTGCCACCTCCACCACCCTTCCCTCATTAGCCTGTTAGCTGCTGGTATCCGTCCG
CGTATGCTGGTAATGGAACTTGCTCCTAAGGGCAGCCTGGACCGTCTCCTCCAGCAGGACAAAGCTAGCC
TGACCCGTACCCTGCAGCACCGCATTGCTCTGCACGTTGCCGACGGCCTCCGCTACCTCCATTCTGCTAT
GATAATCTACCGTGATTTGAAACCACATAACGTGCTTCTGTTCACTCCTTACCCAAACGCTGCAATCATC
GCTAAGATTGCAGATTACGGCATAGCTCAATACTGCTGCCGTATGGGTATTAAAACTTGTGAAGGCACTC
CGGGCTTCCGTGCTCCTGAAGTAGCTCGTGGTAACGTAATCTACAACCAGCAGGCTGACGTTTATTCCTT
CGGTCTGCTCCTGTATGACATCCTGACCACTGGTGGCCGTATAATCGAAGGCCTGAAATTCCCAAACGAA
TTCGACGAATTAGCTATTCAGGGTAAACTGCCGCATCCTGTTAAAGAATATGGTTGCGCTCCGTGGCCGA
TGGTTGAGAAGCTGATCAAGAAGTGCCTTAAGGAGAATCCACAAGAACGCCCGACTAGCGCACAGGTGTT
CGACATTCTGAACAGCGCTGAACTGATCTGCCTGATGCGTTCCCTGCTGATCCCGAAAAACGTGATCGTA
GAATGCATGGTCGCTAACAACCACTCCAAGAATGCTTCCATTTGGTTAGGCTCCGGCCACCCGGATCAGG
GCTGATAAGCTTGCGGCCGCACTCGAGCACCACCACCACCACCACTAACCTAGGTAGCTGAGCGCATGCA
AGCTGATCCGGGTTATTAGTACATTTATTAAGCGCTAGATTCTGTGCGTTGTTGATTTACAGACAATTGT
TGTACGTATTTTAATAATTCATTAAATTTATAATCTTTAGGGTGGTATGTTAGAGCGAAAATCAAATGAT
TTTCAGCGTCTTTATATCTGAATTTAAATATTAAATCCTCAATAGATTTGTAAAATAGGTTTCGATTAGT
TTCAAACAAGGGTTGTTTTTCCGAACCGATGGCTGGACTATCTAATGGATTTTCGCTCAACGCCACAAAA
CTTGCCAAATCTTGTAGCAGCAATCTAGCTTTGTCGATATTCGTTTGTGTTTTGTTTTGTAATAAAGGTT
CGACGTCGTTCAAAATATTATGCGCTTTTGTATTTCTTTCATCACTGTCGTTAGTGTACAATTGACTCGA
CGTAAACACGTTAAATAGAGCTTGGACATATTTAACATCGGGCGTGTTAGCTTTATTAGGCCGATTATCG
TCGTCGTCCCAACCCTCGTCGTTAGAAGTTGCTTCCGAAGACGATTTTGCCATAGCCACACGACGCCTAT
TAATTGTGTCGGCTAACACGTCCGCGATCAAATTTGTAGTTGAGCTTTTTGGAATTATTTCTGATTGCGG
GCGTTTTTGGGCGGGTTTCAATCTAACTGTGCCCGATTTTAATTCAGACAACACGTTAGAAAGCGATGGT
GCAGGCGGTGGTAACATTTCAGACGGCAAATCTACTAATGGCGGCGGTGGTGGAGCTGATGATAAATCTA
CCATCGGTGGAGGCGCAGGCGGGGCTGGCGGCGGAGGCGGAGGCGGAGGTGGTGGCGGTGATGCAGACGG
CGGTTTAGGCTCAAATGTCTCTTTAGGCAACACAGTCGGCACCTCAACTATTGTACTGGTTTCGGGCGCC
GTTTTTGGTTTGACCGGTCTGAGACGAGTGCGATTTTTTTCGTTTCTAATAGCTTCCAACAATTGTTGTC
TGTCGTCTAAAGGTGCAGCGGGTTGAGGTTCCGTCGGCATTGGTGGAGCGGGCGGCAATTCAGACATCGA
TGGTGGTGGTGGTGGTGGAGGCGCTGGAATGTTAGGCACGGGAGAAGGTGGTGGCGGCGGTGCCGCCGGT
ATAATTTGTTCTGGTTTAGTTTGTTCGCGCACGATTGTGGGCACCGGCGCAGGCGCCGCTGGCTGCACAA
CGGAAGGTCGTCTGCTTCGAGGCAGCGCTTGGGGTGGTGGCAATTCAATATTATAATTGGAATACAAATC
GTAAAAATCTGCTATAAGCATTGTAATTTCGCTATCGTTTACCGTGCCGATATTTAACAACCGCTCAATG
TAAGCAATTGTATTGTAAAGAGATTGTCTCAAGCTCGGATCGATCCCGCACGCCGATAACAAGCCTTTTC
ATTTTTACTACAGCATTGTAGTGGCGAGACACTTCGCTGTCGTCGAGGTTTAAACGCTTCCTCGCTCACT
GACTCGCTGCGCTCGGTCGTTCGGCTGCGGCGAGCGGTATCAGCTCACTCAAAGGCGGTAATACGGTTAT
CCACAGAATCAGGGGATAACGCAGGAAAGAACATGTGAGCAAAAGGCCAGCAAAAGGCCAGGAACCGTAA
AAAGGCCGCGTTGCTGGCGTTTTTCCATAGGCTCCGCCCCCCTGACGAGCATCACAAAAATCGACGCTCA
AGTCAGAGGTGGCGAAACCCGACAGGACTATAAAGATACCAGGCGTTTCCCCCTGGAAGCTCCCTCGTGC
GCTCTCCTGTTCCGACCCTGCCGCTTACCGGATACCTGTCCGCCTTTCTCCCTTCGGGAAGCGTGGCGCT
TTCTCATAGCTCACGCTGTAGGTATCTCAGTTCGGTGTAGGTCGTTCGCTCCAAGCTGGGCTGTGTGCAC
GAACCCCCCGTTCAGCCCGACCGCTGCGCCTTATCCGGTAACTATCGTCTTGAGTCCAACCCGGTAAGAC
ACGACTTATCGCCACTGGCAGCAGCCACTGGTAACAGGATTAGCAGAGCGAGGTATGTAGGCGGTGCTAC
AGAGTTCTTGAAGTGGTGGCCTAACTACGGCTACACTAGAAGGACAGTATTTGGTATCTGCGCTCTGCTG
AAGCCAGTTACCTTCGGAAAAAGAGTTGGTAGCTCTTGATCCGGCAAACAAACCACCGCTGGTAGCGGTG
GTTTTTTTGTTTGCAAGCAGCAGATTACGCGCAGAAAAAAAGGATCTCAAGAAGATCCTTTGATCTTTTC
TACGGGGTCTGACGCTCAGTGGAACGAAAACTCACGTTAAGGGATTTTGGTCATGAGATTATCAAAAAGG
ATCTTCACCTAGATCCTTTTAAATTAAAAATGAAGTTTTAAATCAATCTAAAGTATATATGAGTAAACTT
GGTCTGACAGTTACCAATGCTTAATCAGTGAGGCACCTATCTCAGCGATCTGTCTATTTCGTTCATCCAT
AGTTGCCTGACTCCCCGTCGTGTAGATAACTACGATACGGGAGGGCTTACCATCTGGCCCCAGTGCTGCA
ATGATACCGCGAGACCCACGCTCACCGGCTCCAGATTTATCAGCAATAAACCAGCCAGCCGGAAGGGCCG
AGCGCAGAAGTGGTCCTGCAACTTTATCCGCCTCCATCCAGTCTATTAATTGTTGCCGGGAAGCTAGAGT
AAGTAGTTCGCCAGTTAATAGTTTGCGCAACGTTGTTGCCATTGCTACAGGCATCGTGGTGTCACGCTCG
TCGTTTGGTATGGCTTCATTCAGCTCCGGTTCCCAACGATCAAGGCGAGTTACATGATCCCCCATGTTGT
GCAAAAAAGCGGTTAGCTCCTTCGGTCCTCCGATCGTTGTCAGAAGTAAGTTGGCCGCAGTGTTATCACT
CATGGTTATGGCAGCACTGCATAATTCTCTTACTGTCATGCCATCCGTAAGATGCTTTTCTGTGACTGGT
GAGTACTCAACCAAGTCATTCTGAGAATAGTGTATGCGGCGACCGAGTTGCTCTTGCCCGGCGTCAATAC
GGGATAATACCGCGCCACATAGCAGAACTTTAAAAGTGCTCATCATTGGAAAACGTTCTTCGGGGCGAAA
ACTCTCAAGGATCTTACCGCTGTTGAGATCCAGTTCGATGTAACCCACTCGTGCACCCAACTGATCTTCA
GCATCTTTTACTTTCACCAGCGTTTCTGGGTGAGCAAAAACAGGAAGGCAAAATGCCGCAAAAAAGGGAA
TAAGGGCGACACGGAAATGTTGAATACTCATACTCTTCCTTTTTCAATATTATTGAAGCATTTATCAGGG
TTATTGTCTCATGAGCGGATACATATTTGAATGTATTTAGAAAAATAAACAAATAGGGGTTCCGCGCACA
TTTCCCCGAAAAGTGCCACCTG
[124 nt withheld, positions 7933-8056]
C
[91 nt withheld, positions 8058-8148]
A
[49 nt withheld, positions 8150-8198]
CCTTTGACGTTGGAGTCCACGTTCTTT
[37 nt withheld, positions 8226-8262]
ACCCTATCTCGGTCTATTCTTTTGATTTATAAGGGATTTTGCCGATTTCGGCCTATTGGTTAAAAAATGA
GCTGATTTAACAAAAATTTAACGCGAATTTTAACAAAATATTAACGTTTACAATTTCCCATTCGCCATTC
AGGCTGCGCAACTGTTGGGAAGGGCGATCGGTGCGGGCCTCTTCGCTATTACGCCA
Features (pLannotate 1.2.2; 14 found; start..end, strand, type, name):
    329..453     +  CDS            lef2: baculovirus late expression factor 2
    491..1096    +  CDS            ORF603: baculovirus ORF603 protein
   1167..2972    -  CDS            GUS: β-glucuronidase; uidA (or gusA) from E. coli
   2987..3302    -  promoter       p6.9 promoter: Autographa californica p6.9; baculovirus late basic protein promoter
   3317..3408    +  promoter       polyhedrin promoter: polh from Autographa californica; promoter for the baculovirus polyhedrin gene
   3463..4482    +  CDS            LRRK2 (fragment): LRRK2_HUMAN - Also known as PARK8. Experimental evidence at protein level: Swiss-Prot protein existence level 1. Serine/threonine-protein kinase which phosphorylates a broad range of proteins involved in multiple processes such as neuronal plasticity, autophagy, and vesicle trafficking (PubMed:20949042, PubMed:22012985, PubMed:26824392, PubMed:29125462, PubMed:28720718, PubMed:29127255, PubMed:30398148, PubMed:29212815, PubMed:30635421, PubMed:21850687, PubMed:23395371, PubMed:17114044, PubMed:24687852, PubMed:26014385, PubMed:25201882). Is a key regulator of RAB GTPases by regulating the GTP/
   4508..4525    +  CDS            9xHis (fragment): 9xHis affinity tag
   4562..5919    +  misc_recomb    baculovirus recombination region (ORF1629): contains part of ORF1629
   5917..5994    -  CDS            P61 (fragment): P78_NPVAC - Experimental evidence at protein level: Swiss-Prot protein existence level 1. Plays a role in the transport of the nucleocapsids from the cytoplasm toward the host nucleus together with the host actin- polymerizing Arp2/3 complex. From Autographa californica nuclear polyhedrosis virus (AcMNPV).
   6182..6770    -  rep_origin     ori: high-copy-number ColE1/pMB1/pBR322/pUC origin of replication
   6941..7801    -  CDS            AmpR: β-lactamase; bla; confers resistance to ampicillin, carbenicillin, and related antibiotics
   7802..7906    -  promoter       AmpR promoter: bla
   7933..8388    +  rep_origin     f1 ori (sequence partly withheld): f1 bacteriophage origin of replication; arrow indicates direction of (+) strand synthesis
   8393..1       -  CDS            lacZα (fragment) (across the origin): LacZα fragment of β-galactosidase; lacZ fragment
