[The description below was written by a language model from this plasmid's Addgene catalogue record and pLannotate feature annotations shown in this document.]
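Description:
pEMB52/Armadillo_34_373 is a baculovirus transfer vector built on the pEMB52 backbone for expressing a fragment of LRRK2 from the nine-banded armadillo (Dasypus novemcinctus) in insect cells. In bacteria it is maintained as a high-copy plasmid through a ColE1/pUC-type origin and selected with ampicillin via the AmpR β-lactamase gene. An f1 phage origin and a remnant of lacZα are also present in the backbone.

The expression cassette is flanked by AcMNPV sequences: lef2 and ORF603 on one side, and the ORF1629 recombination region on the other. These flanks allow homologous recombination with baculoviral genomic DNA to generate recombinant virus. Between them, the very late polyhedrin (polH) promoter drives the wild-type LRRK2 insert, which is annotated as a roughly 1 kb partial coding sequence matched by similarity to human LRRK2. The name suggests the fragment spans residues 34 to 373, an N-terminal portion of the protein, although the record does not state this explicitly. The catalogue lists an N-terminal 6xHis tag, whereas the feature table detects a histidine-tag sequence just downstream of the insert, so tag placement should be confirmed against the sequence. The BamHI and HindIII sites used for cloning were destroyed in the process.

A divergently oriented p6.9 late promoter drives E. coli β-glucuronidase (GUS), which provides a reporter for identifying recombinant virus. The design points to production of His-tagged LRRK2 domain protein for affinity purification, but the record does not state a specific downstream application.
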