Addgene plasmid #40543: pEMB52/Armadillo_34_373
Depositing lab: Michael J Fox Foundation MJFF. Depositing organization: Michael J Fox Foundation.
Backbone
  Vector backbone: pEMB52
  Backbone manufacturer: Emerald
  Vector type: Baculovirus
Growth in bacteria
  Bacterial resistance: Ampicillin, 100 μg/mL
  Growth temperature: 37°C
  Growth strain: Top10
  Copy number: High Copy
Gene/Insert
  Gene/Insert name: LRRK2
  Species: Dasypus novemcinctus
  Mutation: WT
  Promoter: polH
  Tag / fusion protein: 6xHis (N terminal on insert)
  Cloning method: Restriction Enzyme; 5′ cloning site BamHI (destroyed during cloning); 3′ cloning site HindIII (destroyed during cloning)
  Sequencing primers: 5′ DSP2466For:GAATTTCGTCGACAGATC; 3′ DSP2466Rev:AATAACCCGGATCAGCTT
Terms and licenses: Academic/Nonprofit Terms; Industry Terms
How to cite: pEMB52/Armadillo_34_373 was a gift from Michael J Fox Foundation MJFF (Addgene plasmid # 40543 ; http://n2t.net/addgene:40543 ; RRID:Addgene_40543)
