>Addgene plasmid #40543 | pEMB52/Armadillo_34_373 | addgene partial sequence | sequence record 53924 | DSP2466For 5'-GAATTTCGTCGACAGATC-3'
TCTCGCAAATAAATAAGTATTTTACTGTTTTCGTAACAGTTTTGTAATAAAAAAACCTATAAATATAGGA
TCTATGCACCACCATCACCACCATCACCACTTGGTGCCCCGCGGATCCGGCGATCTGTTAGTTAACCCTG
ACCAGCCGCGTCTGACTATCCCAATCAGCCAGATTGCACCGGACCTGATCCTGGCTGATCTGCCGCGTAA
CATAATGCTTAACAACGATGAACTTGAATTTGAACAGGCACCTGAGTTTCTGCTCGGTGACGGCTCGTTT
GGTTCCGTGTACCGTGCAGCCTATGAGGGCGAAGAAGTAGCTGTGAAAATCTTTAACAAACACACTAGCC
TCCGTCTGCTGCGTCAGGAGCTGGTTGTCCTGTGCCACCTCCACCACCCTTCCCTCATTAGCCTGTTAGC
TGCTGGTATCCGTCCGCGTATGCTGGTAATGGAACTTGCTCCTAAGGGCAGCCTGGACCGTCTCCTCCAG
CAGGACAAAGCTAGCCTGACCCGTACCCTGCAGCACCGCATTGCTCTGCACGTTGCCGACGGCCTCCGCT
ACCTCCATTCTGCTATGATAATCTACCGTGATTTGAAACCACATAACGTGCTTCTGTTCACTCCTTACCC
AAACGCTGCAATCATCGCTAAGATTGCAGATTACGGCATAGCTCAATACTGCTGCCGTATGGGTATTAAA
ACTTGTGAAGGCACTCCGGGCTTCCGTGCTCCTGAAGTAGCTCGTGGTAACGTAATCTACAACCAGCAGG
CTGACGTTTATTCCTTCGGTCTGCTCCTGTATGACATCCTGACCACTGGTGGCCGTATAATCGAAGGCCT
GAAATTCCCAAACGAATTCGACGAATTAGCTATTCA
