>Addgene plasmid #40543 | pEMB52/Armadillo_34_373 | addgene partial sequence | sequence record 53925 | DSP2466Rev 5'-AATAACCCGGATCAGCTT-3'
GGTGGTGGTGGTGCTCGAGTGCGGCCGCAAGCTTATCAGCCCTGATCCGGGTGGCCGGAGCCTAACCAAA
TGGAAGCATTCTTGGAGTGGTTGTTAGCGACCATGCATTCTACGATCACGTTTTTCGGGATCAGCAGGGA
ACGCATCAGGCAGATCAGTTCAGCGCTGTTCAGAATGTCGAACACCTGTGCGCTAGTCGGGCGTTCTTGT
GGATTCTCCTTAAGGCACTTCTTGATCAGCTTCTCAACCATCGGCCACGGAGCGCAACCATATTCTTTAA
CAGGATGCGGCAGTTTACCCTGAATAGCTAATTCGTCGAATTCGTTTGGGAATTTCAGGCCTTCGATTAT
ACGGCCACCAGTGGTCAGGATGTCATACAGGAGCAGACCGAAGGAATAAACGTCAGCCTGCTGGTTGTAG
ATTACGTTACCACGAGCTACTTCAGGAGCACGGAAGCCCGGAGTGCCTTCACAAGTTTTAATACCCATAC
GGCAGCAGTATTGAGCTATGCCGTAATCTGCAATCTTAGCGATGATTGCAGCGTTTGGGTAAGGAGTGAA
CAGAAGCACGTTATGTGGTTTCAAATCACGGTAGATTATCATAGCAGAATGGAGGTAGCGGAGGCCGTCG
GCAACGTGCAGAGCAATGCGGTGCTGCAGGGTACGGGTCAGGCTAGCTTTGTCCTGCTGGAGGAGACGGT
CCAGGCTGCCCTTAGGAGCAAGTTCCATTACCAGCATACGCGGACGGATACCAGCAGCTAACAGGCTAAT
GAGGGAAGGGTGGTGGAGGTGGCACAGGACAACCAGCTCCTGACGCAGCAGACGGAGG
